Addgene plasmid #193640: pCMV-dCas12a-A3A-Y130F
Purpose: Expression of base editor dCas12a-A3A-Y130F in mammalian cells for base editing, along with non-fused EGFP fluorescence
Depositing lab: Liangxue Lai. Depositing organization: Guangzhou Institute of Biomedicine and Health (GIBH), Chinese Academy of Sciences. Publication: Multiplexed base editing through Cas12a variant-mediated cytosine and adenine base editors. Chen F, Lian M, Ma B, Gou S, Luo X, Yang K, Shi H, Xie J, Ge W, Ouyang Z, Lai C, Li N, Zhang Q, Jin Q, Liang Y, Chen T, Wang J, Zhao X, Li L, Yu M, Ye Y, Wang K, Wu H, Lai L. Commun Biol. 2022 Nov 2;5(1):1163. doi: 10.1038/s42003-022-04152-8. PubMed 36323848.
Backbone
  Vector backbone: pCMV
  Vector type: Mammalian Expression
Growth in bacteria
  Bacterial resistance: Ampicillin, 100 μg/mL
  Growth temperature: 37°C
  Growth strain: DH5alpha
  Copy number: High Copy
Gene/Insert
  Gene/Insert name: dLbCas12a-hA3A-Y130F, EGFP
  Species: Synthetic
  Mutation: hAPOBEC3A-Y130F
  Promoter: CMV
  Cloning method: Unknown
  Sequencing primers: 5′ CMV
Terms and licenses: Academic/Nonprofit Terms; Industry Terms: Not Available to Industry
How to cite: pCMV-dCas12a-A3A-Y130F was a gift from Liangxue Lai (Addgene plasmid # 193640 ; http://n2t.net/addgene:193640 ; RRID:Addgene_193640)
