[The description below was written by a language model from this plasmid's Addgene catalogue record and pLannotate feature annotations shown in this document.]
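Description:
pCMV-dCas12a-A3A-Y130F is a mammalian expression plasmid of about 9.8 kb built on a pCMV backbone. It delivers a Cas12a-based cytosine base editor together with a separate EGFP marker. In E. coli it is maintained at high copy through a ColE1/pUC-type origin and selected with ampicillin via the β-lactamase gene and its native promoter. Small remnants of lac regulatory sequences, a pBluescript polylinker, an SV40 promoter and the pBR322 bom region are also annotated. These appear to be backbone leftovers rather than functional parts of the design.

The payload is a single open reading frame driven by the CMV enhancer and immediate early promoter. A T7 promoter lies just upstream of the coding sequence, and a bovine growth hormone polyadenylation signal terminates the transcript. The frame begins with human APOBEC3A, a cytidine deaminase, which the record states carries the Y130F substitution. A short stretch after it, annotated as an ABE7.10 fragment, is most likely a shared linker sequence rather than an adenine deaminase domain. The next ~4.7 kb is unannotated in the feature table, but its position and size are consistent with the nuclease-dead Lachnospiraceae Cas12a (dLbCas12a) named in the catalogue entry. Downstream is the uracil glycosylase inhibitor from phage PBS2, which blocks excision of the deaminated base and so favours C-to-T outcomes. An E2A ribosome-skipping peptide then separates the editor from EGFP, so fluorescence reports expression without being fused to the editor.

No crRNA expression cassette is annotated, so the guide is presumably supplied from another construct. The plasmid is intended for transfection into mammalian cells for Cas12a-directed cytosine base editing, in the context of multiplexed editing work, with EGFP available to identify or enrich transfected cells.
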