Features (pLannotate 1.2.2; 19 found; start..end, strand, type, name):
    132..335     +  promoter       CMV promoter: human cytomegalovirus (CMV) immediate early promoter
    377..395     +  promoter       T7 promoter: promoter for bacteriophage T7 RNA polymerase
    409..1005    +  CDS            APOBEC3A: human cytidine deaminase (C to U editing enzyme) that efficiently edits methylated cytosines (Wang et al., 2018); human APOBEC3A; also known as hA3A; A3A
   1006..1053    +  CDS            ABE(7.10) (fragment): adenine base editor comprising wild-type E. coli TadA fused to the evolved TadA*(7.10) mutant (Gaudelli et al., 2017)
   5770..6018    +  CDS            UGI: UNGI_BPPB2 - Experimental evidence at protein level: Swiss-Prot protein existence level 1. This protein binds specifically and reversibly to the host uracil-DNA glycosylase, preventing removal of uracil residues from PBS2 DNA by the host uracil-excision repair system. From Bacillus phage PBS2 (Bacteriophage PBS2).
   6061..6120    +  CDS            E2A: 2A peptide from equine rhinitis A virus polyprotein Eukaryotic ribosomes fail to insert a peptide bond between the Gly and Pro residues, yielding separate polypeptides.
   6121..6837    +  CDS            EGFP: the original enhanced GFP (Yang et al., 1996) mammalian codon-optimized
   6883..7107    +  polyA_signal   bGH poly(A) signal: bovine growth hormone polyadenylation signal
   7111..7132    +  promoter       SV40 promoter (fragment): SV40 enhancer and early promoter
   7137..7153    +  misc_feature   MCS (fragment): pBluescript multiple cloning site
   7202..7218    -  protein_bind   lac operator: The lac repressor binds to the lac operator to inhibit transcription in E. coli. This inhibition can be relieved by adding lactose or isopropyl-β-D-thiogalactopyranoside (IPTG). lac repressor encoded by lacI
   7226..7256    -  promoter       lac promoter: promoter for the E. coli lac operon
   7271..7292    -  protein_bind   CAP binding site: CAP binding activates transcription in the presence of cAMP. E. coli catabolite activator protein
   7305..7397    -  CDS            lacI (fragment): lac repressor; lacI; The lac repressor binds to the lac operator to inhibit transcription in E. coli. This inhibition can be relieved by adding lactose or isopropyl-β-D-thiogalactopyranoside (IPTG).
   7580..8168    -  rep_origin     ori: high-copy-number ColE1/pMB1/pBR322/pUC origin of replication
   8339..9199    -  CDS            AmpR: β-lactamase; bla; confers resistance to ampicillin, carbenicillin, and related antibiotics
   9200..9304    -  promoter       AmpR promoter: bla
   9375..9419    -  misc_feature   bom (fragment): basis of mobility region from pBR322
   9574..131     +  enhancer       CMV enhancer (across the origin): human cytomegalovirus immediate early enhancer
>Addgene plasmid #193640 | pCMV-dCas12a-A3A-Y130F | addgene full sequence | sequence record 421923 | Addgene NGS Result
ATATGCCAAGTACGCCCCCTATTGACGTCAATGACGGTAAATGGCCCGCCTGGCATTATGCCCAGTACAT
GACCTTATGGGACTTTCCTACTTGGCAGTACATCTACGTATTAGTCATCGCTATTACCATGGTGATGCGG
TTTTGGCAGTACATCAATGGGCGTGGATAGCGGTTTGACTCACGGGGATTTCCAAGTCTCCACCCCATTG
ACGTCAATGGGAGTTTGTTTTGGCACCAAAATCAACGGGACTTTCCAAAATGTCGTAACAACTCCGCCCC
ATTGACGCAAATGGGCGGTAGGCGTGTACGGTGGGAGGTCTATATAAGCAGAGCTGGTTTAGTGAACCGT
CAGATCCGCTAGAGATCCGCGGCCGCTAATACGACTCACTATAGGGAGAGCCGCCACCATGGAAGCCAGC
CCAGCATCCGGGCCCAGACACTTGATGGATCCACACATATTCACTTCCAACTTTAACAATGGCATTGGAA
GGCATAAGACCTACCTGTGCTACGAAGTGGAGCGCCTGGACAATGGCACCTCGGTCAAGATGGACCAGCA
CAGGGGCTTTCTACACAACCAGGCTAAGAATCTTCTCTGTGGCTTTTACGGCCGCCATGCGGAGCTGCGC
TTCTTGGACCTGGTTCCTTCTTTGCAGTTGGACCCGGCCCAGATCTACAGGGTCACTTGGTTCATCTCCT
GGAGCCCCTGCTTCTCCTGGGGCTGTGCCGGGGAAGTGCGTGCGTTCCTTCAGGAGAACACACACGTGAG
ACTGCGTATCTTCGCTGCCCGCATCTTTGATTACGACCCCCTATATAAGGAGGCACTGCAAATGCTGCGG
GATGCTGGGGCCCAAGTCTCCATCATGACCTACGATGAATTTAAGCACTGCTGGGACACCTTTGTGGACC
ACCAGGGATGTCCCTTCCAGCCCTGGGATGGACTAGATGAGCACAGCCAAGCCCTGAGTGGGAGGCTGCG
GGCCATTCTCCAGAATCAGGGAAACAGCGGCAGCGAGACTCCCGGGACCTCAGAGTCCGCCACACCCGAA
AGTATGTCAAAGCTGGAGAAATTCACCAACTGTTATAGCCTGTCTAAGACCCTGCGCTTCAAGGCAATCC
CAGTGGGCAAGACACAAGAGAACATTGACAACAAACGGCTCCTGGTGGAGGATGAGAAGAGGGCTGAAGA
TTACAAGGGCGTTAAGAAGCTGCTGGATAGGTACTATCTGTCATTCATCAACGATGTCCTCCACAGTATC
AAGCTGAAGAATCTGAACAATTACATTTCTCTGTTCCGGAAGAAGACACGGACCGAGAAGGAGAACAAAG
AGCTGGAGAATCTGGAGATCAACCTGAGGAAAGAAATAGCTAAGGCTTTCAAAGGGAACGAGGGTTACAA
GTCCCTGTTCAAGAAAGACATTATCGAGACTATTCTGCCTGAGTTCCTGGACGATAAAGATGAGATCGCC
CTCGTCAATTCCTTCAATGGGTTTACCACAGCCTTTACCGGCTTCTTCGACAATAGAGAGAATATGTTCT
CTGAAGAGGCCAAATCCACTAGCATCGCCTTTCGCTGCATAAACGAGAACCTGACTAGGTACATCAGCAA
TATGGACATCTTTGAGAAAGTCGATGCCATATTCGACAAACATGAGGTGCAGGAGATTAAGGAGAAGATC
CTGAACTCAGATTACGATGTCGAAGATTTCTTCGAGGGAGAGTTCTTCAACTTCGTGCTCACACAAGAGG
GCATTGATGTGTACAATGCAATCATTGGAGGGTTCGTGACAGAGAGTGGCGAGAAGATAAAGGGCCTGAA
CGAGTATATCAACCTCTACAACCAGAAAACCAAGCAGAAACTGCCTAAGTTCAAGCCACTGTACAAACAA
GTGCTCTCAGATAGGGAAAGCCTGAGCTTCTACGGTGAAGGGTATACATCAGATGAAGAAGTGCTCGAAG
TGTTCCGCAACACCCTCAATAAGAACAGTGAAATCTTCTCTTCAATCAAGAAGCTGGAGAAACTGTTCAA
GAATTTCGATGAGTACTCCTCTGCCGGAATCTTTGTGAAGAATGGCCCTGCAATATCCACTATTAGCAAA
GACATCTTTGGCGAGTGGAACGTTATCAGGGATAAGTGGAATGCCGAGTACGATGATATTCATCTCAAGA
AGAAAGCCGTGGTTACAGAGAAATACGAGGATGATAGACGCAAGAGCTTTAAGAAGATTGGTAGCTTCTC
TCTCGAACAGCTGCAGGAGTACGCCGACGCTGACCTGTCAGTCGTGGAGAAACTCAAGGAGATCATAATC
CAGAAGGTGGATGAAATCTACAAAGTGTATGGAAGCTCTGAGAAACTCTTCGATGCAGACTTTGTTCTGG
AGAAGAGTCTGAAGAAGAACGACGCAGTGGTTGCTATCATGAAGGACCTGCTGGATTCTGTTAAGTCTTT
CGAGAATTACATTAAGGCATTCTTTGGTGAAGGGAAGGAGACAAATAGGGACGAGAGCTTCTATGGCGAC
TTTGTTCTGGCCTACGACATCCTCCTCAAGGTTGACCACATCTATGACGCTATACGGAATTACGTTACCC
AGAAGCCCTATAGCAAAGACAAGTTCAAGCTGTATTTCCAGAATCCACAGTTTATGGGTGGGTGGGATAA
AGACAAAGAAACAGATTACAGGGCCACTATCCTGCGGTACGGCAGCAAATACTATCTGGCTATCATGGAT
AAGAAGTACGCCAAATGCCTCCAGAAGATCGACAAGGACGACGTGAACGGTAACTACGAGAAGATCAATT
ACAAGCTCCTGCCAGGACCTAACAAGATGCTGCCCAAGGTGTTCTTCTCCAAGAAATGGATGGCCTACTA
TAACCCAAGCGAGGACATTCAGAAGATATACAAGAATGGGACATTCAAGAAGGGCGATATGTTCAACCTC
AACGACTGCCACAAGCTGATTGATTTCTTCAAGGATAGCATTTCTCGCTATCCCAAGTGGTCTAATGCAT
ACGATTTCAACTTCAGCGAGACTGAGAAGTACAAAGACATCGCTGGCTTCTACCGGGAGGTGGAAGAGCA
AGGCTATAAGGTGTCATTCGAATCCGCTTCTAAGAAGGAAGTGGATAAGCTCGTGGAAGAGGGTAAGCTG
TACATGTTCCAGATATACAACAAAGACTTCAGCGATAAGAGCCACGGCACTCCAAACCTCCATACTATGT
ATTTCAAGCTGCTGTTTGACGAGAACAACCACGGACAGATTAGGCTGTCAGGAGGCGCAGAACTCTTCAT
GCGCAGAGCTTCACTGAAGAAGGAGGAACTCGTTGTCCACCCAGCCAATAGCCCTATAGCCAATAAGAAT
CCAGACAATCCTAAGAAAACCACTACTCTGTCTTACGATGTGTATAAGGATAAGAGATTCTCTGAAGATC
AGTACGAACTGCACATACCCATTGCCATTAACAAGTGCCCTAAGAACATCTTCAAGATTAACACAGAGGT
TAGAGTGCTCCTGAAACACGACGATAACCCTTATGTTATAGGCATTGCTCGCGGAGAGAGAAACCTGCTG
TACATCGTCGTGGTGGACGGCAAAGGCAACATCGTGGAACAGTACAGTCTCAATGAAATCATTAACAATT
TCAACGGAATCCGCATTAAGACCGACTACCATTCTCTCCTCGACAAGAAGGAGAAAGAAAGGTTCGAAGC
AAGACAGAATTGGACAAGTATAGAGAATATCAAAGAACTGAAGGCTGGGTACATCTCTCAGGTTGTGCAC
AAGATATGTGAGCTGGTGGAGAAGTACGACGCTGTTATCGCCCTCGCGGACCTGAATAGCGGCTTCAAGA
ACTCCAGGGTGAAGGTGGAGAAGCAGGTGTATCAGAAGTTCGAGAAGATGCTGATCGACAAGCTCAACTA
TATGGTGGACAAGAAATCCAATCCTTGCGCTACTGGTGGAGCCCTGAAGGGCTATCAAATCACCAATAAG
TTCGAATCTTTCAAGTCTATGAGCACCCAGAATGGCTTCATCTTCTACATACCCGCATGGCTGACATCCA
AGATTGATCCCTCTACCGGATTTGTTAATCTGCTCAAGACTAAGTACACCTCTATTGCTGACTCAAAGAA
GTTCATATCATCATTTGACCGCATCATGTACGTGCCAGAAGAGGACCTGTTCGAGTTTGCCCTGGATTAC
AAGAATTTCTCTCGGACTGACGCCGACTACATCAAGAAGTGGAAGCTCTACTCTTATGGTAATCGGATTC
GCATATTCCGCAATCCCAAGAAGAATAACGTGTTCGATTGGGAGGAAGTTTGCCTCACCAGCGCTTACAA
GGAGCTGTTCAATAAGTATGGGATTAACTACCAGCAGGGCGACATAAGAGCCCTGCTGTGCGAACAATCT
GATAAGGCATTCTATTCCTCTTTCATGGCACTGATGTCACTGATGCTGCAAATGCGCAATTCCATCACCG
GAAGAACAGACGTGGCCTTTCTGATCTCTCCTGTCAAGAACTCAGATGGCATCTTCTACGATTCCCGCAA
CTATGAAGCACAGGAGAATGCTATCCTGCCTAAGAATGCCGATGCAAATGGAGCCTATAACATCGCCAGA
AAGGTCCTCTGGGCCATAGGACAATTCAAGAAAGCTGAAGATGAGAAGCTGGACAAGGTGAAGATCGCCA
TTTCAAACAAAGAGTGGCTCGAATATGCTCAGACCTCAGTGAAGCATGGATCACCCAAGAAGAAACGGAA
AGTGTCTGGTGGTTCTACTAATCTGTCAGATATTATTGAAAAGGAGACCGGTAAGCAACTGGTTATCCAG
GAATCCATCCTCATGCTCCCAGAGGAGGTGGAAGAAGTCATTGGGAACAAGCCGGAAAGCGATATACTCG
TGCACACCGCCTACGACGAGAGCACCGACGAGAATGTCATGCTTCTGACTAGCGACGCCCCTGAATACAA
GCCTTGGGCTCTGGTCATACAGGATAGCAACGGTGAGAACAAGATTAAGATGCTCTCTGGTGGTTCTCCC
AAGAAGAAGAGGAAAGTCGGGCCCGAGGGCAGAGGAAGTCTGCTAACATGCGGTGACGTCGAGGAGAATC
CTGGCCCAACTAATCTGTCAGATATTATTGAAAAGGAGACCGGTAAGCAACTGGTTATCCAGGAATCCAT
CCTCATGCTCCCAGAGGAGGTGGAAGAAGTCATTGGGAACAAGCCGGAAAGCGATATACTCGTGCACACC
GCCTACGACGAGAGCACCGACGAGAATGTCATGCTTCTGACTAGCGACGCCCCTGAATACAAGCCTTGGG
CTCTGGTCATACAGGATAGCAACGGTGAGAACAAGATTAAGATGCTCCCCAAGAAGAAGAGGAAAGTCGC
TACTAACTTCAGCCTGCTGAAGCAGGCTGGAGACGTGGAGGAGAACCCTGGACCTACCAACCTGTCCGAT
ATCATTGAGAAAGAGACCGGCAAACAGCTGGTGATCCAGGAGAGCATCCTGATGCTGCCCGAAGAGGTGG
AGGAAGTGATCGGCAACAAGCCCGAGTCCGACATCCTGGTGCACACAGCCTATGATGAATCCACCGACGA
GAACGTGATGCTGCTGACCTCCGATGCTCCCGAGTATAAACCCTGGGCACTGGTGATCCAGGACTCTAAT
GGAGAGAACAAGATCAAGATGCTGCCCAAGAAGAAGAGGAAAGTCGAAGGACGGGGCTCCCTCCTGACCT
GTGGCGATGTGGAAGAGAACCCCGGCCCCACAAACCTCAGTGACATTATCGAGAAGGAAACAGGAAAACA
GCTCGTCATTCAAGAATCTATTCTTATGTTGCCTGAGGAAGTCGAAGAGGTTATTGGCAATAAACCTGAA
TCTGATATTCTTGTCCATACCGCTTACGATGAGTCCACAGATGAAAATGTTATGCTGCTCACATCTGACG
CACCAGAGTACAAACCATGGGCGCTCGTTATTCAAGATTCCAACGGCGAAAACAAAATCAAAATGCTTTC
TGGTGGTTCTCCTAAAAAAAAAAGAAAGGTGGGCTCGGGCCAGTGTACTAATTATGCTCTCTTGAAATTG
GCTGGAGATGTTGAGAGCAACCCAGGTCCCGTGAGCAAGGGCGAGGAGCTGTTCACCGGGGTGGTGCCCA
TCCTGGTCGAGCTGGACGGCGACGTAAACGGCCACAAGTTCAGCGTGTCCGGCGAGGGCGAGGGCGATGC
CACCTACGGCAAGCTGACCCTGAAGTTCATCTGCACCACCGGCAAGCTGCCCGTGCCCTGGCCCACCCTC
GTGACCACCCTGACCTACGGCGTGCAGTGCTTCAGCCGCTACCCCGACCACATGAAGCAGCACGACTTCT
TCAAGTCCGCCATGCCCGAAGGCTACGTCCAGGAGCGCACCATCTTCTTCAAGGACGACGGCAACTACAA
GACCCGCGCCGAGGTGAAGTTCGAGGGCGACACCCTGGTGAACCGCATCGAGCTGAAGGGCATCGACTTC
AAGGAGGACGGCAACATCCTGGGGCACAAGCTGGAGTACAACTACAACAGCCACAACGTCTATATCATGG
CCGACAAGCAGAAGAACGGCATCAAGGTGAACTTCAAGATCCGCCACAACATCGAGGACGGCAGCGTGCA
GCTCGCCGACCACTACCAGCAGAACACCCCCATCGGCGACGGCCCCGTGCTGCTGCCCGACAACCACTAC
CTGAGCACCCAGTCCGCCCTGAGCAAAGACCCCAACGAGAAGCGCGATCACATGGTCCTGCTGGAGTTCG
TGACCGCCGCCGGGATCACTCTCGGCATGGACGAGCTGTACAAGTAAATCATCACCATCACCATTGAGTT
TAAACCCGCTGATCAGCCTCGACTGTGCCTTCTAGTTGCCAGCCATCTGTTGTTTGCCCCTCCCCCGTGC
CTTCCTTGACCCTGGAAGGTGCCACTCCCACTGTCCTTTCCTAATAAAATGAGGAAATTGCATCGCATTG
TCTGAGTAGGTGTCATTCTATTCTGGGGGGTGGGGTGGGGCAGGACAGCAAGGGGGAGGATTGGGAAGAC
AATAGCAGGCATGCTGGGGATGCGGTGGGCTCTATGGCTTCTGAGGCGGAAAGAACCAGCTGGGGCTCGA
TACCGTCGACCTCTAGCTAGAGCTTGGCGTAATCATGGTCATAGCTGTTTCCTGTGTGAAATTGTTATCC
GCTCACAATTCCACACAACATACGAGCCGGAAGCATAAAGTGTAAAGCCTAGGGTGCCTAATGAGTGAGC
TAACTCACATTAATTGCGTTGCGCTCACTGCCCGCTTTCCAGTCGGGAAACCTGTCGTGCCAGCTGCATT
AATGAATCGGCCAACGCGCGGGAAGAGGCGGTTTGCGTATTGGGCGCTCTTCCGCTTCCTCGCTCACTGA
CTCGCTGCGCTCGGTCGTTCGGCTGCGGCGAGCGGTATCAGCTCACTCAAAGGCGGTAATACGGTTATCC
ACAGAATCAGGGGATAACGCAGGAAAGAACATGTGAGCAAAAGGCCAGCAAAAGGCCAGGAACCGTAAAA
AGGCCGCGTTGCTGGCGTTTTTCCATAGGCTCCGCCCCCCTGACGAGCATCACAAAAATCGACGCTCAAG
TCAGAGGTGGCGAAACCCGACAGGACTATAAAGATACCAGGCGTTTCCCCCTGGAAGCTCCCTCGTGCGC
TCTCCTGTTCCGACCCTGCCGCTTACCGGATACCTGTCCGCCTTTCTCCCTTCGGGAAGCGTGGCGCTTT
CTCATAGCTCACGCTGTAGGTATCTCAGTTCGGTGTAGGTCGTTCGCTCCAAGCTGGGCTGTGTGCACGA
ACCCCCCGTTCAGCCCGACCGCTGCGCCTTATCCGGTAACTATCGTCTTGAGTCCAACCCGGTAAGACAC
GACTTATCGCCACTGGCAGCAGCCACTGGTAACAGGATTAGCAGAGCGAGGTATGTAGGCGGTGCTACAG
AGTTCTTGAAGTGGTGGCCTAACTACGGCTACACTAGAAGAACAGTATTTGGTATCTGCGCTCTGCTGAA
GCCAGTTACCTTCGGAAAAAGAGTTGGTAGCTCTTGATCCGGCAAACAAACCACCGCTGGTAGCGGTGGT
TTTTTTGTTTGCAAGCAGCAGATTACGCGCAGAAAAAAAGGATCTCAAGAAGATCCTTTGATCTTTTCTA
CGGGGTCTGACGCTCAGTGGAACGAAAACTCACGTTAAGGGATTTTGGTCATGAGATTATCAAAAAGGAT
CTTCACCTAGATCCTTTTAAATTAAAAATGAAGTTTTAAATCAATCTAAAGTATATATGAGTAAACTTGG
TCTAACAGTTACCAATGCTTAATCAGTGAGGCACCTATCTCAGCGATCTGTCTATTTCGTTCATCCATAG
TTGCCTGACTCCCCGTCGTGTAGATAACTACGATACGGGAGGGCTTACCATCTGGCCCCAGTGCTGCAAT
GATACCGCGAGACCCACGCTCACCGGCTCCAGATTTATCAGCAATAAACCAGCCAGCCGGAAGGGCCGAG
CGCAGAAGTGGTCCTGCAACTTTATCCGCCTCCATCCAGTCTATTAATTGTTGCCGGGAAGCTAGAGTAA
GTAGTTCGCCAGTTAATAGTTTGCGCAACGTTGTTGCCATTGCTACAGGCATCGTGGTGTCACGCTCGTC
GTTTGGTATGGCTTCATTCAGCTCCGGTTCCCAACGATCAAGGCGAGTTACATGATCCCCCATGTTGTGC
AAAAAAGCGGTTAGCTCCTTCGGTCCTCCGATCGTTGTCAGAAGTAAGTTGGCCGCAGTGTTATCACTCA
TGGTTATGGCAGCACTGCATAATTCTCTTACTGTCATGCCATCCGTAAGATGCTTTTCTGTGACTGGTGA
GTACTCAACCAAGTCATTCTGAGAATAGTGTATGCGGCGACCGAGTTGCTCTTGCCCGGCGTCAATACGG
GATAATACCGCGCCACATAGCAGAACTTTAAAAGTGCTCATCATTGGAAAACGTTCTTCGGGGCGAAAAC
TCTCAAGGATCTTACCGCTGTTGAGATCCAGTTCGATGTAACCCACTCGTGCACCCAACTGATCTTCAGC
ATCTTTTACTTTCACCAGCGTTTCTGGGTGAGCAAAAACAGGAAGGCAAAATGCCGCAAAAAAGGGAATA
AGGGCGACACGGAAATGTTGAATACTCATACTCTTCCTTTTTCAATATTATTGAAGCATTTATCAGGGTT
ATTGTCTCATGAGCGGATACATATTTGAATGTATTTAGAAAAATAAACAAATAGGGGTTCCGCGCACATT
TCCCCGAAAAGTGCCACCTGACGTCGACGGATCGGGAGATCGATCTCCCGATCCCCTAGGGTCGACTCTC
AGTACAATCTGCTCTGATGCCGCATAGTTAAGCCAGTATCTGCTCCCTGCTTGTGTGTTGGAGGTCGCTG
AGTAGTGCGCGAGCAAAATTTAAGCTACAACAAGGCAAGGCTTGACCGACAATTGCATGAAGAATCTGCT
TAGGGTTAGGCGTTTTGCGCTGCTTCGCGATGTACGGGCCAGATATACGCGTTGACATTGATTATTGACT
AGTTATTAATAGTAATCAATTACGGGGTCATTAGTTCATAGCCCATATATGGAGTTCCGCGTTACATAAC
TTACGGTAAATGGCCCGCCTGGCTGACCGCCCAACGACCCCCGCCCATTGACGTCAATAATGACGTATGT
TCCCATAGTAACGCCAATAGGGACTTTCCATTGACGTCAATGGGTGGAGTATTTACGGTAAACTGCCCAC
TTGGCAGTACATCAAGTGTATC
